>Addgene plasmid #217675 | PE-SUMO CRYBB1 | addgene full sequence | sequence record 434867 | Addgene NGS Result
AGATCTCGATCCCGCGAAATTAATACGACTCACTATAGGGGAATTGTGAGCGGATAACAATTCCCCTCTA
GAAATAATTTTGTTTAACTTTAAGAAGGAGATATACCATGGGTCATCACCATCATCATCACGGGTCCCTG
CAGGACTCAGAAGTCAATCAAGAAGCTAAGCCAGAGGTCAAGCCAGAAGTCAAGCCTGAGACTCACATCA
ATTTAAAGGTGTCCGATGGATCTTCAGAGATCTTCTTCAAGATCAAAAAGACCACTCCTTTAAGAAGGCT
GATGGAAGCGTTCGCTAAAAGACAGGGTAAGGAAATGGACTCCTTAAGATTCTTGTACGACGGTATTAGA
ATTCAAGCTGATCAGGCCCCTGAAGATTTGGACATGGAGGATAACGATATTATTGAGGCTCACCGCGAAC
AGATTGGAGGTTCTCAGGCTGCAAAGGCCTCGGCCTCGGCCACAGTGGCGGTGAACCCAGGGCCTGACAC
CAAGGGGAAGGGGGCCCCACCTGCAGGAACATCCCCTAGTCCCGGCACTACCCTGGCCCCAACAACCGTG
CCTATTACCAGCGCCAAGGCGGCGGAACTGCCTCCTGGGAACTACAGGCTGGTGGTCTTCGAACTGGAAA
ACTTCCAGGGCCGTCGAGCAGAATTCTCGGGGGAGTGCTCAAATCTGGCAGACCGTGGCTTCGACCGTGT
GCGCAGCATCATTGTCTCCGCGGGACCCTGGGTCGCCTTTGAGCAGTCCAACTTCCGCGGGGAGATGTTC
ATCCTGGAGAAGGGCGAGTACCCTCGCTGGAACACATGGTCGAGCAGCTACCGCAGTGATCGGCTCATGT
CCTTCCGGCCCATCAAAATGGATGCCCAGGAGCACAAAATCTCCCTGTTTGAAGGGGCCAACTTCAAGGG
CAACACCATAGAGATCCAGGGGGACGACGCACCCAGTCTCTGGGTCTACGGCTTCAGTGACCGCGTGGGC
AGCGTGAAGGTCTCCAGTGGAACATGGGTTGGCTATCAGTATCCTGGCTACCGCGGGTACCAGTACCTCC
TAGAGCCTGGTGACTTCCGGCACTGGAATGAGTGGGGAGCCTTCCAGCCACAGATGCAGTCCCTGCGTCG
CCTGCGTGACAAGCAGTGGCACCTCGAGGGGTCCTTCCCTGTCCTGGCCACAGAGCCCCCCAAGTAATCT
AGAGGATCCGAATTCGAGCTCCGTCGACAAGCTTGCGGCCGCACTCGAGCACCACCACCACCACCACTGA
GATCCGGCTGCTAACAAAGCCCGAAAGGAAGCTGAGTTGGCTGCTGCCACCGCTGAGCAATAACTAGCAT
AACCCCTTGGGGCCTCTAAACGGGTCTTGAGGGGTTTTTTGCTGAAAGGAGGAACTATATCCGGATTGGC
GAATGGG
[124 nt withheld, positions 1408-1531]
C
[91 nt withheld, positions 1533-1623]
A
[49 nt withheld, positions 1625-1673]
CCTTTGACGTTGGAGTCCACGTTCTTT
[37 nt withheld, positions 1701-1737]
ACCCTATCTCGGTCTATTCTTTTGATTTATAAGGGATTTTGCCGATTTCGGCCTATTGGTTAAAAAATGA
GCTGATTTAACAAAAATTTAACGCGAATTTTAACAAAATATTAACGCTTACAATTTAGGTGGCACTTTTC
GGGGAAATGTGCGCGGAACCCCTATTTGTTTATTTTTCTAAATACATTCAAATATGTATCCGCTCATGAG
ACAATAACCCTGATAAATGCTTCAATAATATTGAAAAAGGAAGAGTATGAGTATTCAACATTTCCGTGTC
GCCCTTATTCCCTTTTTTGCGGCATTTTGCCTTCCTGTTTTTGCTCACCCAGAAACGCTGGTGAAAGTAA
AAGATGCTGAAGATCAGTTGGGTGCACGAGTGGGTTACATCGAACTGGATCTCAACAGCGGTAAGATCCT
TGAGAGTTTTCGCCCCGAAGAACGTTTTCCAATGATGAGCACTTTTAAAGTTCTGCTATGTGGCGCGGTA
TTATCCCGTATTGACGCCGGGCAAGAGCAACTCGGTCGCCGCATACACTATTCTCAGAATGACTTGGTTG
AGTACTCACCAGTCACAGAAAAGCATCTTACGGATGGCATGACAGTAAGAGAATTATGCAGTGCTGCCAT
AACCATGAGTGATAACACTGCGGCCAACTTACTTCTGACAACGATCGGAGGACCGAAGGAGCTAACCGCT
TTTTTGCACAACATGGGGGATCATGTAACTCGCCTTGATCGTTGGGAACCGGAGCTGAATGAAGCCATAC
CAAACGACGAGCGTGACACCACGATGCCTGCAGCAATGGCAACAACGTTGCGCAAACTATTAACTGGCGA
ACTACTTACTCTAGCTTCCCGGCAACAATTAATAGACTGGATGGAGGCGGATAAAGTTGCAGGACCACTT
CTGCGCTCGGCCCTTCCGGCTGGCTGGTTTATTGCTGATAAATCTGGAGCCGGTGAGCGTGGTTCTCGCG
GTATCATTGCAGCACTGGGGCCAGATGGTAAGCCCTCCCGTATCGTAGTTATCTACACGACGGGGAGTCA
GGCAACTATGGATGAACGAAATAGACAGATCGCTGAGATAGGTGCCTCACTGATTAAGCATTGGTAACTG
TCAGACCAAGTTTACTCATATATACTTTAGATTGATTTAAAACTTCATTTTTAATTTAAAAGGATCTAGG
TGAAGATCCTTTTTGATAATCTCATGACCAAAATCCCTTAACGTGAGTTTTCGTTCCACTGAGCGTCAGA
CCCCGTAGAAAAGATCAAAGGATCTTCTTGAGATCCTTTTTTTCTGCGCGTAATCTGCTGCTTGCAAACA
AAAAAACCACCGCTACCAGCGGTGGTTTGTTTGCCGGATCAAGAGCTACCAACTCTTTTTCCGAAGGTAA
CTGGCTTCAGCAGAGCGCAGATACCAAATACTGTCCTTCTAGTGTAGCCGTAGTTAGGCCACCACTTCAA
GAACTCTGTAGCACCGCCTACATACCTCGCTCTGCTAATCCTGTTACCAGTGGCTGCTGCCAGTGGCGAT
AAGTCGTGTCTTACCGGGTTGGACTCAAGACGATAGTTACCGGATAAGGCGCAGCGGTCGGGCTGAACGG
GGGGTTCGTGCACACAGCCCAGCTTGGAGCGAACGACCTACACCGAACTGAGATACCTACAGCGTGAGCT
ATGAGAAAGCGCCACGCTTCCCGAAGGGAGAAAGGCGGACAGGTATCCGGTAAGCGGCAGGGTCGGAACA
GGAGAGCGCACGAGGGAGCTTCCAGGGGGAAACGCCTGGTATCTTTATAGTCCTGTCGGGTTTCGCCACC
TCTGACTTGAGCGTCGATTTTTGTGATGCTCGTCAGGGGGGCGGAGCCTATGGAAAAACGCCAGCAACGC
GGCCTTTTTACGGTTCCTGGCCTTTTGCTGGCCTTTTGCTCACATGTTCTTTCCTGCGTTATCCCCTGAT
TCTGTGGATAACCGTATTACCGCCTTTGAGTGAGCTGATACCGCTCGCCGCAGCCGAACGACCGAGCGCA
GCGAGTCAGTGAGCGAGGAAGCGGAAGAGCGCCTGATGCGGTATTTTCTCCTTACGCATCTGTGCGGTAT
TTCACACCGCAATGGTGCACTCTCAGTACAATCTGCTCTGATGCCGCATAGTTAAGCCAGTATACACTCC
GCTATCGCTACGTGACTGGGTCATGGCTGCGCCCCGACACCCGCCAACACCCGCTGACGCGCCCTGACGG
GCTTGTCTGCTCCCGGCATCCGCTTACAGACAAGCTGTGACCGTCTCCGGGAGCTGCATGTGTCAGAGGT
TTTCACCGTCATCACCGAAACGCGCGAGGCAGCTGCGGTAAAGCTCATCAGCGTGGTCGTGAAGCGATTC
ACAGATGTCTGCCTGTTCATCCGCGTCCAGCTCGTTGAGTTTCTCCAGAAGCGTTAATGTCTGGCTTCTG
ATAAAGCGGGCCATGTTAAGGGCGGTTTTTTCCTGTTTGGTCACTGATGCCTCCGTGTAAGGGGGATTTC
TGTTCATGGGGGTAATGATACCGATGAAACGAGAGAGGATGCTCACGATACGGGTTACTGATGATGAACA
TGCCCGGTTACTGGAACGTTGTGAGGGTAAACAACTGGCGGTATGGATGCGGCGGGACCAGAGAAAAATC
ACTCAGGGTCAATGCCAGCGCTTCGTTAATACAGATGTAGGTGTTCCACAGGGTAGCCAGCAGCATCCTG
CGATGCAGATCCGGAACATAATGGTGCAGGGCGCTGACTTCCGCGTTTCCAGACTTTACGAAACACGGAA
ACCGAAGACCATTCATGTTGTTGCTCAGGTCGCAGACGTTTTGCAGCAGCAGTCGCTTCACGTTCGCTCG
CGTATCGGTGATTCATTCTGCTAACCAGTAAGGCAACCCCGCCAGCCTAGCCGGGTCCTCAACGACAGGA
GCACGATCATGCGCACCCGTGGGGCCGCCATGCCGGCGATAATGGCCTGCTTCTCGCCGAAACGTTTGGT
GGCGGGACCAGTGACGAAGGCTTGAGCGAGGGCGTGCAAGATTCCGAATACCGCAAGCGACAGGCCGATC
ATCGTCGCGCTCCAGCGAAAGCGGTCCTCGCCGAAAATGACCCAGAGCGCTGCCGGCACCTGTCCTACGA
GTTGCATGATAAAGAAGACAGTCATAAGTGCGGCGACGATAGTCATGCCCCGCGCCCACCGGAAGGAGCT
GACTGGGTTGAAGGCTCTCAAGGGCATCGGTCGAGATCCCGGTGCCTAATGAGTGAGCTAACTTACATTA
ATTGCGTTGCGCTCACTGCCCGCTTTCCAGTCGGGAAACCTGTCGTGCCAGCTGCATTAATGAATCGGCC
AACGCGCGGGGAGAGGCGGTTTGCGTATTGGGCGCCAGGGTGGTTTTTCTTTTCACCAGTGAGACGGGCA
ACAGCTGATTGCCCTTCACCGCCTGGCCCTGAGAGAGTTGCAGCAAGCGGTCCACGCTGGTTTGCCCCAG
CAGGCGAAAATCCTGTTTGATGGTGGTTAACGGCGGGATATAACATGAGCTGTCTTCGGTATCGTCGTAT
CCCACTACCGAGATATCCGCACCAACGCGCAGCCCGGACTCGGTAATGGCGCGCATTGCGCCCAGCGCCA
TCTGATCGTTGGCAACCAGCATCGCAGTGGGAACGATGCCCTCATTCAGCATTTGCATGGTTTGTTGAAA
ACCGGACATGGCACTCCAGTCGCCTTCCCGTTCCGCTATCGGCTGAATTTGATTGCGAGTGAGATATTTA
TGCCAGCCAGCCAGACGCAGACGCGCCGAGACAGAACTTAATGGGCCCGCTAACAGCGCGATTTGCTGGT
GACCCAATGCGACCAGATGCTCCACGCCCAGTCGCGTACCGTCTTCATGGGAGAAAATAATACTGTTGAT
GGGTGTCTGGTCAGAGACATCAAGAAATAACGCCGGAACATTAGTGCAGGCAGCTTCCACAGCAATGGCA
TCCTGGTCATCCAGCGGATAGTTAATGATCAGCCCACTGACGCGTTGCGCGAGAAGATTGTGCACCGCCG
CTTTACAGGCTTCGACGCCGCTTCGTTCTACCATCGACACCACCACGCTGGCACCCAGTTGATCGGCGCG
AGATTTAATCGCCGCGACAATTTGCGACGGCGCGTGCAGGGCCAGACTGGAGGTGGCAACGCCAATCAGC
AACGACTGTTTGCCCGCCAGTTGTTGTGCCACGCGGTTGGGAATGTAATTCAGCTCCGCCATCGCCGCTT
CCACTTTTTCCCGCGTTTTCGCAGAAACGTGGCTGGCCTGGTTCACCACGCGGGAAACGGTCTGATAAGA
GACACCGGCATACTCTGCGACATCGTATAACGTTACTGGTTTCACATTCACCACCCTGAATTGACTCTCT
TCCGGGCGCTATCATGCCATACCGCGAAAGGTTTTGCGCCATTCGATGGTGTCCGGGATCTCGACGCTCT
CCCTTATGCGACTCCTGCATTAGGAAGCAGCCCAGTAGTAGGTTGAGGCCGTTGAGCACCGCCGCCGCAA
GGAATGGTGCATGCAAGGAGATGGCGCCCAACAGTCCCCCGGCCACGGGGCCTGCCACCATACCCACGCC
GAAACAAGCGCTCATGAGCCCGAAGTGGCGAGCCCGATCTTCCCCATCGGTGATGTCGGCGATATAGGCG
CCAGCAACCGCACCTGTGGCGCCGGTGATGCCGGCCACGATGCGTCCGGCGTAGAGGATCG
Features (pLannotate 1.2.2; 20 found; start..end, strand, type, name):
     21..39      +  promoter       T7 promoter: promoter for bacteriophage T7 RNA polymerase
     40..64      +  protein_bind   lac operator: The lac repressor binds to the lac operator to inhibit transcription in E. coli. This inhibition can be relieved by adding lactose or isopropyl-β-D-thiogalactopyranoside (IPTG). lac repressor encoded by lacI
     79..101     +  RBS            RBS: efficient ribosome binding site from bacteriophage T7 gene 10 (Olins and Rangwala, 1989)
    144..431     +  CDS            SUMO: cleavable ubiquitin-like protein tag; S. cerevisiae SMT3 (truncated and modified); modified to prevent cleavage by eukaryotic SUMO proteases
    432..1184    +  CDS            CRYBB1: CRBB1_HUMAN - Experimental evidence at protein level: Swiss-Prot protein existence level 1. Crystallins are the dominant structural components of the vertebrate eye lens. From Homo sapiens (Human).
   1240..1257    +  CDS            9xHis (fragment): 9xHis affinity tag
   1267..1316    +  CDS            SET1 (fragment): solubility-enhancement tag derived from T7 phage gene 10B
   1324..1371    +  terminator     T7 terminator: transcription terminator for bacteriophage T7 RNA polymerase
   1408..1836    +  rep_origin     f1 ori (sequence partly withheld): f1 bacteriophage origin of replication; arrow indicates direction of (+) strand synthesis
   1889..1993    +  promoter       AmpR promoter: bla
   1994..2854    +  CDS            AmpR: β-lactamase; bla; confers resistance to ampicillin, carbenicillin, and related antibiotics
   3025..3613    +  rep_origin     ori: high-copy-number ColE1/pMB1/pBR322/pUC origin of replication
   3799..3938    -  misc_feature   bom: basis of mobility region from pBR322
   4040..4231    -  CDS            rop: Rop protein, which maintains plasmids at low copy number; rop
   4248..4628    +  CDS            YPB1_ECOLX: Protein predicted: Swiss-Prot protein existence level 4. From Escherichia coli.
   4700..4991    -  CDS            TcR (fragment): tetracycline efflux protein; tet; confers resistance to tetracycline
   5006..5027    -  protein_bind   CAP binding site: CAP binding activates transcription in the presence of cAMP. E. coli catabolite activator protein
   5040..6122    -  CDS            lacI: lac repressor; lacI; The lac repressor binds to the lac operator to inhibit transcription in E. coli. This inhibition can be relieved by adding lactose or isopropyl-β-D-thiogalactopyranoside (IPTG).
   6123..6200    -  promoter       lacI promoter: lacI
   6208..6487    -  CDS            TcR (fragment): tetracycline efflux protein; tet; confers resistance to tetracycline
