[The description below was written by a language model from this plasmid's Addgene catalogue record and pLannotate feature annotations shown in this document.]
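Description:
PE-SUMO CRYBB1 is a bacterial expression plasmid built on the commercial PE-SUMO backbone, a pET-style vector of about 6.5 kb, for producing human beta B1 crystallin in E. coli as a cleavable SUMO fusion. It is propagated through a ColE1/pBR322-type origin and selected with ampicillin via the bla gene. The catalogue lists it as high copy, although the feature table also shows the rop gene and the bom region, elements inherited from pBR322 that normally moderate copy number. An f1 origin and nonfunctional fragments of the tetracycline resistance gene are also carried over from the backbone.

Expression is driven by a T7 promoter followed by a lac operator and the T7 gene 10 ribosome binding site, with a T7 terminator downstream. The plasmid carries its own lacI gene, so transcription is repressed until IPTG induction in a host supplying T7 RNA polymerase. The open reading frame encodes an N-terminal 6xHis tag (listed in the catalogue, not separately annotated), then yeast Smt3 (SUMO), joined directly to the 753 bp CRYBB1 coding sequence, which was cloned between BsaI and XbaI sites. A His-tag fragment and another short tag fragment annotated downstream of the insert appear to be backbone remnants; the record does not indicate that they are part of the product.

According to the depositor, the fusion expresses well in soluble form and the tags are removed efficiently with ULP-1 protease. The initiator methionine was omitted, so the cleaved protein matches the mature lens form. The associated publication used 15N-labeled crystallin standards to measure absolute crystallin abundance in lenses.
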