Addgene plasmid #217675: PE-SUMO CRYBB1
Purpose: For expression of SUMO tagged human beta B1 crystallin
Depositing lab: Larry David. Depositing organization: Oregon Health & Science University. Publication: Measurement of absolute abundance of crystallins in human and αA N101D transgenic mouse lenses using (15)N-labeled crystallin standards. Halverson-Kolkind KA, Caputo N, Lampi KJ, Srivastava O, David LL. Exp Eye Res. 2024 Nov;248:110115. doi: 10.1016/j.exer.2024.110115. Epub 2024 Oct 3. PubMed 39368693.
Backbone
  Vector backbone: PE-SUMO
  Backbone manufacturer: LifeSensors
  Backbone size w/o insert (bp): 5761
  Total vector size (bp): 6491
  Vector type: Bacterial Expression
Growth in bacteria
  Bacterial resistance: Ampicillin, 100 μg/mL
  Growth temperature: 37°C
  Growth strain: DH5alpha
  Copy number: High Copy
Gene/Insert
  Gene/Insert name: CRYBB1
  Species: H. sapiens (human)
  Insert size (bp): 753
  GenBank ID: CRYBB1
  Entrez Gene: CRYBB1 (a.k.a. CATCN3, CTRCT17)
  Promoter: T7
  Tag / fusion protein: 6XHis (N terminal on backbone); Smt3 (N terminal on backbone)
  Cloning method: Restriction Enzyme; 5′ cloning site Bsal (not destroyed); 3′ cloning site Xbal (not destroyed)
  Sequencing primers: 5′ T7; 3′ T7 term
Resource information
  A portion of this plasmid was derived from a plasmid made by: DNASU HsCD00620818
Terms and licenses: Academic/Nonprofit Terms; Industry Terms: Not Available to Industry
Depositor comments: Expresses well in a soluble state and tags are removed efficiently using ULP-1 treatment. N-terminal methionine not included so it mirrors the mature sequence in the lens that has the methionine removed.
How to cite: PE-SUMO CRYBB1 was a gift from Larry David (Addgene plasmid # 217675 ; http://n2t.net/addgene:217675 ; RRID:Addgene_217675)
